Addgene plasmid #126369: pGWB14-LYX151
Purpose: With a Nicotiana benthamiana transcription factor in PGWB14 backbone, for Agrobacterium mediated transient or stable expression corresponding transcription factor fused with a C-terminal HA tag.
Depositing lab: Silin Zhong. Depositing organization: Chinese University of Hong Kong.
Backbone
  Vector backbone: pGWB14
  Vector type: Plant Expression
  Selectable markers: Hygromycin
Growth in bacteria
  Bacterial resistance: Kanamycin, 50 μg/mL
  Growth temperature: 37°C
  Growth strain: DH5alpha
  Copy number: Low Copy
Gene/Insert
  Gene/Insert name: Niben101Scf09969g00001.1
  Species: Nicotiana benthamiana
  Promoter: CaMV 35S
  Tag / fusion protein: HA (C terminal on insert)
  Cloning method: Gibson Cloning
Terms and licenses: Academic/Nonprofit Terms; Industry Terms: Not Available to Industry
How to cite: pGWB14-LYX151 was a gift from Silin Zhong (Addgene plasmid # 126369 ; http://n2t.net/addgene:126369 ; RRID:Addgene_126369)
