[The description below was written by a language model from this plasmid's Addgene catalogue record and pLannotate feature annotations shown in this document.]
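Description:
pGWB14-LYX151 is a plant binary expression vector built on the pGWB14 backbone for Agrobacterium-mediated transient or stable expression of a Nicotiana benthamiana transcription factor (gene model Niben101Scf09969g00001.1). The backbone is a low-copy, broad-host-range IncP-type replicon: the feature table shows oriV with its activator trfA, which allow maintenance in both E. coli and Agrobacterium, along with oriT and traJ for conjugal mobilisation. A KanR gene provides kanamycin selection in bacteria. Remnants of tetracycline resistance genes, an IS1 element and other partial backbone fragments are also annotated but appear to be non-functional carry-over.

Between the nopaline-type right and left T-DNA border repeats lie three expression units. The main cassette uses a CaMV 35S promoter to drive the transcription factor coding sequence, flanked by attB1 and attB2 Gateway sites (the record lists Gibson cloning as the assembly method), followed by a 3xHA epitope and the NOS terminator, giving a C-terminally HA-tagged protein. The annotation tool matched the insert to Arabidopsis TCP7, suggesting it belongs to the TCP family, although the catalogue entry does not state this. A second cassette, in the opposite orientation, has a 35S promoter driving HygR with a NOS terminator for hygromycin selection of transformed plant tissue. The sequence also contains a 35S-driven P19 silencing suppressor from tomato bushy stunt virus with a CaMV poly(A) signal. This element is not mentioned in the catalogue fields, but it would be expected to boost transient expression by limiting post-transcriptional gene silencing. The HA tag makes the expressed factor suitable for immunodetection or immunoprecipitation, though the record does not name a specific downstream assay.
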