Features (pLannotate 1.2.2; 36 found; start..end, strand, type, name):
      3..89      -  CDS            traI (fragment): TRAI6_ECOLX - Experimental evidence at protein level: Swiss-Prot protein existence level 1. The initiation process of transfer DNA synthesis requires the interaction of at least three plasmid-specific components (TraH, I, and J) at the transfer origin resulting in the assembly of a specialised nucleoprotein complex - the relaxosome. Site- and strand-specific cleavage at the transfer origin is dependent on TraI and TraJ. From Escherichia coli.
    127..498     -  CDS            traJ: oriT-recognizing protein; traJ
    531..640     -  oriT           oriT: incP origin of transfer
    772..962     +  rep_origin     ori (fragment): high-copy-number ColE1/pMB1/pBR322/pUC origin of replication
   1321..1971    -  CDS            TetR: tetracycline resistance regulatory protein; tetR
   2077..2326    +  CDS            TcR (fragment): tetracycline efflux protein; tetA; confers resistance to tetracycline
   2436..2460    -  misc_feature   RB T-DNA repeat: right border repeat from nopaline C58 T-DNA
   2490..2508    +  misc_feature   MCS (fragment): pUC18/19 multiple cloning site
   2559..2904    +  promoter       CaMV 35S promoter: strong constitutive promoter from cauliflower mosaic virus
   2856..2902    +  promoter       minimal CaMV 35S promoter: minimal 35S promoter from cauliflower mosaic virus
   2914..2932    -  misc_feature   MCS (fragment): pUC18/19 multiple cloning site
   2943..3458    +  CDS            P19_TBSVC: Experimental evidence at protein level: Swiss-Prot protein existence level 1. Acts as a suppressor of RNA-mediated gene silencing, also known as post-transcriptional gene silencing (PTGS), a mechanism of plant viral defense that limits the accumulation of viral RNAs. Binds to short interfering RNAs (siRNAs) with high affinity. Acts as a molecular caliper to specifically select siRNAs based on the length of the duplex region of the RNA (By similarity). From Tomato bushy stunt virus (strain Cherry) (TBSV).
   3531..3707    +  polyA_signal   CaMV poly(A) signal: cauliflower mosaic virus polyadenylation signal
   4210..4551    +  promoter       CaMV 35S promoter: strong constitutive promoter from cauliflower mosaic virus
   4577..4601    +  protein_bind   attB1: mutant version of attB; recombination site for the Gateway® BP reaction BP Clonase™
   4598..5188    +  CDS            TCP7 (fragment): TCP7_ARATH - Experimental evidence at protein level: Swiss-Prot protein existence level 1. From Arabidopsis thaliana (Mouse-ear cress).
   5202..5226    -  protein_bind   attB2: mutant version of attB; recombination site for the Gateway® BP reaction BP Clonase™
   5255..5344    +  CDS            3xHA: three tandem HA epitope tags
   5378..5630    +  terminator     NOS terminator: nopaline synthase terminator and poly(A) signal
   6059..6311    -  terminator     NOS terminator: nopaline synthase terminator and poly(A) signal
   6335..6763    -  CDS            nos (fragment): DHNO_AGRT7 - Protein inferred from homology: Swiss-Prot protein existence level 3. From Agrobacterium tumefaciens (strain T37).
   6779..7804    -  CDS            HygR: aminoglycoside phosphotransferase from E. coli; aph(4)-Ia; confers resistance to hygromycin
   7814..8158    -  promoter       CaMV 35S promoter: strong constitutive promoter from cauliflower mosaic virus
   7815..7861    -  promoter       minimal CaMV 35S promoter: minimal 35S promoter from cauliflower mosaic virus
   8296..8451    +  CDS            lacZα (fragment) (sequence partly withheld): LacZα fragment of β-galactosidase; lacZ fragment
   8449..8749    +  rep_origin     M13 ori (fragment) (sequence partly withheld): M13 bacteriophage origin of replication; arrow indicates direction of (+) strand synthesis
   8750..8880    +  CDS            lacI (fragment): lac repressor; lacI; The lac repressor binds to the lac operator to inhibit transcription in E. coli. This inhibition can be relieved by adding lactose or isopropyl-β-D-thiogalactopyranoside (IPTG).
   8934..8958    -  misc_feature   LB T-DNA repeat: left border repeat from nopaline C58 T-DNA
  10415..10534   -  CDS            tetR (fragment): TETR1_ECOLX - Experimental evidence at protein level: Swiss-Prot protein existence level 1. TetR is the repressor of the tetracycline resistance element; its N-terminal region forms a helix-turn-helix structure and binds DNA. Binding of tetracycline to TetR reduces the repressor affinity for the tetracycline resistance gene (tetA) promoter operator sites. From Escherichia coli.
  10554..11702   -  CDS            trfA: trans-acting replication protein that binds to and activates oriV
  12001..12795   -  CDS            KanR: aminoglycoside phosphotransferase; aphA-3; confers resistance to kanamycin
  12987..13754   +  mobile_element IS1: prokaryotic transposable element IS1
  13763..13912   -  CDS            satA (fragment): STA_BACSU - Also known as yyaR. Experimental evidence at protein level: Swiss-Prot protein existence level 1. Involved in resistance to streptothricin, a broad-spectrum antibiotic produced by streptomycetes. Detoxifies streptothricin via acetylation of the beta amino group of the first beta-lysyl moiety of streptothricin. From Bacillus subtilis (strain 168).
  13911..14105   -  CDS            satA (fragment): STA_BACSU - Also known as yyaR. Experimental evidence at protein level: Swiss-Prot protein existence level 1. Involved in resistance to streptothricin, a broad-spectrum antibiotic produced by streptomycetes. Detoxifies streptothricin via acetylation of the beta amino group of the first beta-lysyl moiety of streptothricin. From Bacillus subtilis (strain 168).
  14108..14383   -  CDS            klaC (fragment): KLAC_ECOLX - Also known as telB. Protein predicted: Swiss-Prot protein existence level 4. Belongs to the kla operon, which is associated with cryptic tellurite resistance, and IncW plasmid fertility inhibition. From Escherichia coli.
  14447..15078   -  rep_origin     oriV: incP origin of replication
>Addgene plasmid #126369 | pGWB14-LYX151 | addgene full sequence | sequence record 247520 | Addgene NGS Result
TCGGTCTTGCCTTGCTCGTCGGTGATGTACTTCACCAGCTCCGCGAAGTCGCTCTTCTTGATGGAGCGCA
TGGGGACGTGCTTGGCAATCACGCGCACCCCCCGGCCGTTTTAGCGGCTAAAAAAGTCATGGCTCTGCCC
TCGGGCGGACCACGCCCATCATGACCTTGCCAAGCTCGTCCTGCTTCTCTTCGATCTTCGCCAGCAGGGC
GAGGATCGTGGCATCACCGAACCGCGCCGTGCGCGGGTCGTCGGTGAGCCAGAGTTTCAGCAGGCCGCCC
AGGCGGCCCAGGTCGCCATTGATGCGGGCCAGCTCGCGGACGTGCTCATAGTCCACGACGCCCGTGATTT
TGTAGCCCTGGCCGACGGCCAGCAGGTAGGCCGACAGGCTCATGCCGGCCGCCGCCGCCTTTTCCTCAAT
CGCTCTTCGTTCGTCTGGAAGGCAGTACACCTTGATAGGTGGGCTGCCCTTCCTGGTTGGCTTGGTTTCA
TCAGCCATCCGCTTGCCCTCATCTGTTACGCCGGCGGTAGCCGGCCAGCCTCGCAGAGCAGGATTCCCGT
TGAGCACCGCCAGGTGCGAATAAGGGACAGTGAAGAAGGAACACCCGCTCGCGGGTGGGCCTACTTCACC
TATCCTGCCCGGCTGACGCCGTTGGATACACCAAGGAAAGTCTACACGAACCCTTTGGCAAAATCCTGTA
TATCGTGCGAAAAAGGATGGATATACCGAAAAAATCGCTATAATGACCCCGAAGCAGGGTTATGCAGCGG
AAAAGCGCCACGCTTCCCGAAGGGAGAAAGGCGGACAGGTATCCGGTAAGCGGCAGGGTCGGAACAGGAG
AGCGCACGAGGGAGCTTCCAGGGGGAAACGCCTGGTATCTTTATAGTCCTGTCGGGTTTCGCCACCTCTG
ACTTGAGCGTCGATTTTTGTGATGCTCGTCAGGGGGGCGGAGCCTATGGAAAAACGCCAGCAACGCGGCC
TTTTTACGGTTCCTGGCCTTTTGCTGGCCTTTTGCTCACATGTTCTTTCCTGCGTTATCCCCTGATTCTG
TGGATAACCGTATTACCGCCTTTGAGTGAGCTGATACCGCTCGCCGCAGCCGAACGACCGAGCGCAGCGA
GTCAGTGAGCGAGGAAGCGGAAGAGCGCCAGAAGGCCGCCAGAGAGGCCGAGCGCGGCCGTGAGGCTTGG
ACGCTAGGGCAGGGCATGAAAAAGCCCGTAGCGGGCTGCTACGGGCGTCTGACGCGGTGGAAAGGGGGAG
GGGATGTTGTCTACATGGCTCTGCTGTAGTGAGTGGGTTGCGCTCCGGCAGCGGTCCTGATCAATCGTCA
CCCTTTCTCGGTCCTTCAACGTTCCTGACAACGAGCCTCCTTTTCGCCAATCCATCGACAATCACCGCGA
GTCCCTGCTCGAACGCTGCGTCCGGACCGGCTTCGTCGAAGGCGTCTATCGCGGCCCGCAACAGCGGCGA
GAGCGGAGCCTGTTCAACGGTGCCGCCGCGCTCGCCGGCATCGCTGTCGCCGGCCTGCTCCTCAAGCACG
GCCCCAACAGTGAAGTAGCTGATTGTCATCAGCGCATTGACGGCGTCCCCGGCCGAAAAACCCGCCTCGC
AGAGGAAGCGAAGCTGCGCGTCGGCCGTTTCCATCTGCGGTGCGCCCGGTCGCGTGCCGGCATGGATGCG
CGCGCCATCGCGGTAGGCGAGCAGCGCCTGCCTGAAGCTGCGGGCATTCCCGATCAGAAATGAGCGCCAG
TCGTCGTCGGCTCTCGGCACCGAATGCGTATGATTCTCCGCCAGCATGGCTTCGGCCAGTGCGTCGAGCA
GCGCCCGCTTGTTCCTGAAGTGCCAGTAAAGCGCCGGCTGCTGAACCCCCAACCGTTCCGCCAGTTTGCG
TGTCGTCAGACCGTCTACGCCGACCTCGTTCAACAGGTCCAGGGCGGCACGGATCACTGTATTCGGCTGC
AACTTTGTCATGCTTGACACTTTATCACTGATAAACATAATATGTCCACCAACTTATCAGTGATAAAGAA
TCCGCGCGTTCAATCGGACCAGCGGAGGCTGGTCCGGAGGCCAGACGTGAAACCCAACATACCCCTGATC
GTAATTCTGAGCACTGTCGCGCTCGACGCTGTCGGCATCGGCCTGATTATGCCGGTGCTGCCGGGCCTCC
TGCGCGATCTGGTTCACTCGAACGACGTCACCGCCCACTATGGCATTCTGCTGGCGCTGTATGCGTTGGT
GCAATTTGCCTGCGCACCTGTGCTGGGCGCGCTGTCGGATCGTTTCGGGCGGCGGCCAATCTTGCTCGTC
TCGCTGGCCGGCGCCAGATCTGGGGAACCCTGTGGTTGGCATGCACATACAAATGGACGAACGGATAAAC
CTTTTCACGCCCTTTTAAATATCCGATTATTCTAATAAACGCTCTTTTCTCTTAGGTTTACCCGCCAATA
TATCCTGTCAAACACTGATAGTTTAAACGTTGCGATTAAGAATTCGAGCTCGGTACCCCCCTACTCCAAA
AATGTCAAAGATACAGTCTCAGAAGACCAAAGGGCTATTGAGACTTTTCAACAAAGGGTAATTTCGGGAA
ACCTCCTCGGATTCCATTGCCCAGCTATCTGTCACTTCATCGAAAGGACAGTAGAAAAGGAAGGTGGCTC
CTACAAATGCCATCATTGCGATAAAGGAAAGGCTATCATTCAAGATGCCTCTGCCGACAGTGGTCCCAAA
GATGGACCCCCACCCACGAGGAGCATCGTGGAAAAAGAAGACGTTCCAACCACGTCTTCAAAGCAAGTGG
ATTGATGTGACATCTCCACTGACGTAAGGGATGACGCACAATCCCACTATCCTTCGCAAGACCCTTCCTC
TATATAAGGAAGTTCATTTCATTTGGAGAGGACAGCCCAAGCTTCGACTCTAGAGGATCCCCTTAAATCG
ATATGGAACGAGCTATACAAGGAAACGACGCTAGGGAACAAGCTAACAGTGAACGTTGGGATGGAGGATC
AGGAGGTACCACTTCTCCCTTCAAACTTCCTGACGAAAGTCCGAGTTGGACTGAGTGGCGGCTACATAAC
GATGAGACGAATTCGAATCAAGATAATCCCCTTGGTTTCAAGGAAAGCTGGGGTTTCGGGAAAGTTGTAT
TTAAGAGATATCTCAGATACGACAGGACGGAAGCTTCACTGCACAGAGTCCTTGGATCTTGGACGGGAGA
TTCGGTTAACTATGCAGCATCTCGATTTTTCGGTTTCGACCAGATCGGATGTACCTATAGTATTCGGTTT
CGAGGAGTTAGTATCACCGTTTCTGGAGGGTCTCGAACTCTTCAGCATCTCTGTGAGATGGCAATTCGGT
CTAAGCAAGAACTGCTACAGCTTGCCCCAATCGAAGTGGAAAGTAATGTATCAAGAGGATGCCCTGAAGG
TACTCAAACCTTCGAAAAAGAAAGCGAGTAAGTCGAGGGCGAGCTCGAATTCGGTACGCTGAAATCACCA
GTCTCTCTCTACAAATCTATCTCTCTCTATTTTCTCCATAAATAATGTGTGAGTAGTTTCCCGATAAGGG
AAATTAGGGTTCTTATAGGGTTTCGCTCATGTGTTGAGCATATAAGAAACCCTTAGTATGTATTTGTATT
TGTAAAATACTTCTATCAATAAAATTTCTAATTCCTAAAACCAAAATCCAGTACTAAAATCCAGATCTCC
CTGCAGGTCCCCAGATTAGCCTTTTCAATTTCAGAAAGAATGCTAACCCACAGATGGTTAGAGAGGCTTA
CGCAGCAGGTCTCATCAAGACGATCTACCCGAGCAATAATCTCCAGGAAATCAAATACCTTCCCAAGAAG
GTTAAAGATGCAGTCAAAAGATTCAGGACTAACTGCATCAAGAACACAGAGAAAGATATATTTCTCAAGA
TCAGAAGTACTATTCCAGTATGGACGATTCAAGGCTTGCTTCACAAACCAAGGCAAGTAATAGAGATTGG
AGTCTCTAAAAAGGTAGTTCCCACTGAATCAAAGGCCATGGAGTCAAAGATTCAAATAGAGGACCTAACA
GAACTCGCCGTAAAGACTGGCGAACAGTTCATACAGAGTCTCTTACGACTCAATGACAAGAAGAAAATCT
TCGTCAACATGGTGGAGCACGACACACTTGTCTACTCCAAAAATATCAAAGATACAGTCTCAGAAGACCA
AAGGGCAATTGAGACTTTTCAACAAAGGGTAATATCCGGAAACCTCCTCGGATTCCATTGCCCAGCTATC
TGTCACTTTATTGTGAAGATAGTGGAAAAGGAAGGTGGCTCCTACAAATGCCATCATTGCGATAAAGGAA
AGGCCATCGTTGAAGATGCCTCTGCCGACAGTGGTCCCAAAGATGGACCCCCACCCACGAGGAGCATCGT
GGAAAAAGAAGACGTTCCAACCACGTCTTCAAAGCAAGTGGATTGATGTGATATCTCCACTGACGTAAGG
GATGACGCACAATCCCACTATCCTTCGCAAGACCCTTCCTCTATATAAGGAAGTTCATTTCATTTGGAGA
GAACACGGGGGACTCTAGAGTTATCAACAAGTTTGTACAAAAAAGCAGGCTCCACCACTAGTATGYCRAY
KKYKKKWGMMGCTARSGKYTYYMMRCTCACTCGCGAACTAGGTCACAAGTCCGACGGTCAAACCATTGAA
TGGCTGCTGCGTCAAGCTGAACCCTCGATTGTCGCCGCCACTGGTACTGGTACTATACCTGCTAGCTTTT
CAACACTCTCTGTTTCGCTGCGGAACTCTTCAGTTTCTTCTTCTGTTTCCGCTCCGCTTGATTACAAGTC
GTCATCACAACCGTCGATTTCGCCGGCGCCGTTTTTGCTCGGGAAGCGTCTGCGGCACGAGGATGACGAC
GGGAGTGGGGAAAAAGATGACGCTAGTAACGGAGCTACCTTTGTGGGACCTACCCCTGGGTTTTGGGCTG
TTGCAGCTAGGCCGGATTTTGGCCAGGTTTGGAGCTTTGCGCCGCCACCGCCGCAGGAGATGGTGGCGCC
GACACCTTCATCGGCAGCGAGATTTCTTCAGCAACAAATGGGAGAGGAATCGGCTGCTAGATTAGGGAAT
TACTTTCCTATAGCTCAAGGGCACCTGAATTTGTTAGCTTCTTTATCGGGTCCTTCTTCTGGGAGAAGAG
ACGATGACGGAAACCCCGGGGACCCAGCTTTCTTGTACAAAGTGGTTGATAACAGCGGGTTAATTAACAT
CTTTTACCCATACGATGTTCCTGACTATGCGGGCTATCCCTATGACGTCCCGGACTATGCAGGATCCTAT
CCATATGACGTTCCAGATTACGCTGCTCAGTGCAGCGCTTAGAGCTCGAATTTCCCCGATCGTTCAAACA
TTTGGCAATAAAGTTTCTTAAGATTGAATCCTGTTGCCGGTCTTGCGATGATTATCATATAATTTCTGTT
GAATTACGTTAAGCATGTAATAATTAACATGTAATGCATGACGTTATTTATGAGATGGGTTTTTATGATT
AGAGTCCCGCAATTATACATTTAATACGCGATAGAAAACAAAATATAGCGCGCAAACTAGGATAAATTAT
CGCGCGCGGTGTCATCTATGTTACTAGATCGGGAATTAGCTTCATCAACGCAAGACATGCGCACGACCGT
CTGACAGGAGAGGAATTTCCGACGAGCACAGAAAGGACTTGCTCTTGGACGTAGGCCTATTTCTCAGGCA
CATGTATCAAGTGTTCGGACGTGGGTTTTCGATGGTGTATCAGCCGCCGCCAACTGGGAGATGAGGAGGC
TTTCTTGGGGGGCAGTCAGCAGTTCATTTCACAAGACAGAGGAACTTGTAAGGAGATGCACTGATTTATC
TTGGCGCAAACCAGCAGGACGAATTAGTGGGAATAGCCCGCGAATATCTAAGTTATGCCTGTCGGCATGA
GCAGAAACTTCCAATTCGAAACAGTTTGGAGAGGTTGTTTTTGGGCATACCTTTTGTTAGTCAGCCTCTC
GATTGCTCATCGTCATTACACAGTACCGAAGTTTGATCGATCTAGTAACATAGATGACACCGCGCGCGAT
AATTTATCCTAGTTTGCGCGCTATATTTTGTTTTCTATCGCGTATTAAATGTATAATTGCGGGACTCTAA
TCATAAAAACCCATCTCATAAATAACGTCATGCATTACATGTTAATTATTACATGCTTAACGTAATTCAA
CAGAAATTATATGATAATCATCGCAAGACCGGCAACAGGATTCAATCTTAAGAAACTTTATTGCCAAATG
TTTGAACGATCTGCTTCGACGCACTCCTTCTTTACTCCACCATCTCGTCCTTATTGAAAACGTGGGTAGC
ACCAAAACGAATCAAGTCGCTGGAACTGAAGTTACCAATCACGCTGGATGATTTGCCAGTTGGATTAATC
TTGCCTTTCCCCGCATGAATAATATTGATGAATGCATGCGTGAGGGGTATTTCGATTTTGGCAATAGCTG
CAATTGCCGCGACATCCTCCAACGAGCATAATTCTTCAGAAAAATAGCGATGTTCCATGTTGTCAGGGCA
TGCATGATGCACGTTATGAGGTGACGGTGCTAGGCAGTATTCCCTCAAAGTTTCATAGTCAGTATCATAT
TCATCATTGCATTCCTGCAAGAGAGAATTGAGACGCAATCCACACGCTGCGGCAACCTTCCGGCGTTCGT
GGTCTATTTGCTCTTGGACGTTGCAAACGTAAGTGTTGGATCCCGGTCGGCATCTACTCTATTCCTTTGC
CCTCGGACGAGTGCTGGGGCGTCGGTTTCCACTATCGGCGAGTACTTCTACACAGCCATCGGTCCAGACG
GCCGCGCTTCTGCGGGCGATTTGTGTACGCCCGACAGTCCCGGCTCCGGATCGGACGATTGCGTCGCATC
GACCCTGCGCCCAAGCTGCATCATCGAAATTGCCGTCAACCAAGCTCTGATAGAGTTGGTCAAGACCAAT
GCGGAGCATATACGCCCGGAGCCGCGGCGATCCTGCAAGCTCCGGATGCCTCCGCTCGAAGTAGCGCGTC
TGCTGCTCCATACAAGCCAACCACGGCCTCCAGAAGAAGATGTTGGCGACCTCGTATTGGGAATCCCCGA
ACATCGCCTCGCTCCAGTCAATGACCGCTGTTATGCGGCCATTGTCCGTCAGGACATTGTTGGAGCCGAA
ATCCGCGTGCACGAGGTGCCGGACTTCGGGGCAGTCCTCGGCCCAAAGCATCAGCTCATCGAGAGCCTGC
GCGACGGACGCACTGACGGTGTCGTCCATCACAGTTTGCCAGTGATACACATGGGGATCAGCAATCGCGC
ATATGAAATCACGCCATGTAGTGTATTGACCGATTCCTTGCGGTCCGAATGGGCCGAACCCGCTCGTCTG
GCTAAGATCGGCCGCAGCGATCGCATCCATGGCCTCCGCGACCGGCTGCAGAACAGCGGGCAGTTCGGTT
TCAGGCAGGTCTTGCAACGTGACACCCTGTGCACGGCGGGAGATGCAATAGGTCAGGCTCTCGCTGAATT
CCCCAATGTCAAGCACTTCCGGAATCGGGAGCGCGGCCGATGCAAAGTGCCGATAAACATAACGATCTTT
GTAGAAACCATCGGCGCAGCTATTTACCCGCAGGACATATCCACGCCCTCCTACATCGAAGCTGAAAGCA
CGAGATTCTTCGCCCTCCGAGAGCTGCATCAGGTCGGAGACGCTGTCGAACTTTTCGATCAGAAACTTCT
CGACAGACGTCGCGGTGAGTTCAGGCTTTTTCATATCGGGGTCGTCCTCTCCAAATGAAATGAACTTCCT
TATATAGAGGAAGGGTCTTGCGAAGGATAGTGGGATTGTGCGTCATCCCTTACGTCAGTGGAGATATCAC
ATCAATCCACTTGCTTTGAAGACGTGGTTGGAACGTCTTCTTTTTCCACGATGCTCCTCGTGGGTGGGGG
TCCATCTTTGGGACCACTGTCGGCAGAGGCATCTTGAACGATAGCCTTTCCTTTATCGCAATGATGGCAT
TTGTAGGTGCCACCTTCCTTTTCTACTGTCCTTTTGATGAAGTGACAGATAGCTGGGCAATGGAATCCGA
GGAGGTTTCCCGATATTACCCTTTGTTGAAAAGTCTCAATAGCCCTTTGGTCTTCTGAGACTGTATCTTT
GATATTCTTGGAGTAGACGAGAGTGTCGTGCTCCACCATGTTGACGGATCTCTAGGACGCGTCSWCGCRK
CGAMGYSWCRWCKCGTCGACGCGTCCTAGAAGCTAATTCACTGGCCGTCGTTTTACAACGTCGTGACTGG
GAAAACCCTGGCGTTACCCAACTTAATCGCCTTGCAGCACATCCCCCTTTCGCCAGCTGGCGTAATAGCG
AAGAGGCCCGCACCGATCGCCCTTCCCAACAGTTGCGCAGCCTGAATG
[44 nt withheld, positions 8449-8492]
C
[141 nt withheld, positions 8494-8634]
CCTTTGACGTTGGAGTCCACGTTCTTT
[37 nt withheld, positions 8662-8698]
ACCCTATCTCGGGCTATTCTTTTGATTTATAAGGGATTTTGCCGATTTCGGAACCACCATCAAACAGGAT
TTTCGCCTGCTGGGGCAAACCAGCGTGGACCGCTTGCTGCAACTCTCTCAGGGCCAGGCGGTGAAGGGCA
ATCAGCTGTTGCCCGTCTCACTGGTGAAAAGAAAAACCACCCCAGTACATTAAAAACGTCCGCAATGTGT
TATTAAGTTGTCTAAGCGTCAATTTGTTTACACCACAATATATCCTGCCACCAGCCAGCCAACAGCTCCC
CGACCGGCAGCTCGGCACAAAATCACCACTCGATACAGGCAGCCCATCAGTCCGGGACGGCGTCAGCGGG
AGAGCCGTTGTAAGGCGGCAGACTTTGCTCATGTTACCGATGCTATTCGGAAGAACGGCAACTAAGCTGC
CGGGTTTGAAACACGGATGATCTCGCGGAGGGTAGCATGTTGATTGTAACGATGACAGAGCGTTGCTGCC
TGTGATCAAATATCATCTCCCTCGCAGAGATCCGAATTATCAGCCTTCTTATTCATTTCTCGCTTAACCG
TGACAGGCTGTCGATCTTGAGAACTATGCCGACATAATAGGAAATCGCTGGATAAAGCCGCTGAGGAAGC
TGAGTGGCGCTATTTCTTTAGAAGTGAACGTTGACGATATCAACTCCCCTATCCATTGCTCACCGAATGG
TACAGGTCGGGGACCCGAAGTTCCGACTGTCGGCCTGATGCATCCCCGGCTGATCGACCCCAGATCTGGG
GCTGAGAAAGCCCAGTAAGGAAACAACTGTAGGTTCGAGTCGCGAGATCCCCCGGAACCAAAGGAAGTAG
GTTAAACCCGCTCCGATCAGGCCGAGCCACGCCAGGCCGAGAACATTGGTTCCTGTAGGCATCGGGATTG
GCGGATCAAACACTAAAGCTACTGGAACGAGCAGAAGTCCTCCGGCCGCCAGTTGCCAGGCGGTAAAGGT
GAGCAGAGGCACGGGAGGTTGCCACTTGCGGGTCAGCACGGTTCCGAACGCCATGGAAACCGCCCCCGCC
AGGCCCGCTGCGACGCCGACAGGATCTAGCGCTGCGTTTGGTGTCAACACCAACAGCGCCACGCCCGCAG
TTCCGCAAATAGCCCCCAGGACCGCCATCAATCGTATCGGGCTACCTAGCAGAGCGGCAGAGATGAACAC
GACCATCAGCGGCTGCACAGCGCCTACCGTCGCCGCGACCCCGCCCGGCAGGCGGTAGACCGAAATAAAC
AACAAGCTCCAGAATAGCGAAATATTAAGTGCGCCGAGGATGAAGATGCGCATCCACCAGATTCCCGTTG
GAATCTGTCGGACGATCATCACGAGCAATAAACCCGCCGGCAACGCCCGCAGCAGCATACCGGCGACCCC
TCGGCCTCGCTGTTCGGGCTCCACGAAAACGCCGGACAGATGCGCCTTGTGAGCGTCCTTGGGGCCGTCC
TCCTGTTTGAAGACCGACAGCCCAATGATCTCGCCGTCGATGTAGGCGCCGAATGCCACGGCATCTCGCA
ACCGTTCAGCGAACGCCTCCATGGGCTTTTTCTCCTCGTGCTCGTAAACGGACCCGAACATCTCTGGAGC
TTTCTTCAGGGCCGACAATCGGATCTCGCGGAAATCCTGCACGTCGGCCGCTCCAAGCCGTCGAATCTGA
GCCTTAATCACAATTGTCAATTTTAATCCTCTGTTTATCGGCAGTTCGTAGAGCGCGCCGTGCGTCCCGA
GCGATACTGAGCGAAGCAAGTGCGTCGAGCAGTGCCCGCTTGTTCCTGAAATGCCAGTAAAGCGCTGGCT
GCTGAACCCCCAGCCGGAACTGACCCCACAAGGCCCTAGCGTTTGCAATGCACCAGGTCATCATTGACCC
AGGCGTGTTCCACCAGGCCGCTGCCTCGCAACTCTTCGCAGGCTTCGCCGACCTGCTCGCGCCACTTCTT
CACGCGGGTGGAATCCGATCCGCACATGAGGCGGAAGGTTTCCAGCTTGAGCGGGTACGGCTCCCGGTGC
GAGCTGAAATAGTCGAACATCCGTCGGGCCGTCGGCGACAGCTTGCGGTACTTCTCCCATATGAATTTCG
TGTAGTGGTCGCCAGCAAACAGCACGACGATTTCCTCGTCGATCAGGACCTGGCAACGGGACGTTTTCTT
GCCACGGTCCAGGACGCGGAAGCGGTGCAGCAGCGACACCGATTCCAGGTGCCCAACGCGGTCGGACGTG
AAGCCCATCGCCGTCGCCTGTAGGCGCGACAGGCATTCCTCGGCCTTCGTGTAATACCGGCCATTGATCG
ACCAGCCCAGGTCCTGGCAAAGCTCGTAGAACGTGAAGGTGATCGGCTCGCCGATAGGGGTGCGCTTCGC
GTACTCCAACACCTGCTGCCACACCAGTTCGTCATCGTCGGCCCGCAGCTCGACGCCGGTGTAGGTGATC
TTCACGTCCTTGTTGACGTGGAAAATGACCTTGTTTTGCAGCGCCTCGCGCGGGATTTTCTTGTTGCGCG
TGGTGAACAGGGCAGAGCGGGCCGTGTCGTTTGGCATCGCTCGCATCGTGTCCGGCCACGGCGCAATATC
GAACAAGGAAAGCTGCATTTCCTTGATCTGCTGCTTCGTGTGTTTCAGCAACGCGGCCTGCTTGGCCTCG
CTGACCTGTTTTGCCAGGTCCTCGCCGGCGGTTTTTCGCTTCTTGGTCGTCATAGTTCCTCGCGTGTCGA
TGGTCATCGACTTCGCCAAACCTGCCGCCTCCTGTTCGAGACGACGCGAACGCTCCACGGCGGCCGATGG
CGCGGGCAGGGCAGGGGGAGCCAGTTGCACGCTGTCGCGCTCGATCTTGGCCGTAGCTTGCTGGACCATC
GAGCCGACGGACTGGAAGGTTTCGCGGGGCGCACGCATGACGGTGCGGCTTGCGATGGTTTCGGCATCCT
CGGCGGAAAACCCCGCGTCGATCAGTTCTTGCCTGTATGCCTTCCGGTCAAACGTCCGATTCATTCACCC
TCCTTGCGGGATTGCCCCGACTCACGCCGGGGCAATGTGCCCTTATTCCTGATTTGACCCGCCTGGTGCC
TTGGTGTCCAGATAATCCACCTTATCGGCAATGAAGTCGGTCCCGTAGACCGTCTGGCCGTCCTTCTCGT
ACTTGGTATTCCGAATCTTGCCCTGCACGAATACCAGCGACCCCTTGCCCAAATACTTGCCGTGGGCCTC
GGCCTGAGAGCCAAAACACTTGATGCGGAAGAAGTCGGTGCGCTCCTGCTTGTCGCCGGCATCGTTGCGC
CACATCTAGGTACTAAAACAATTCATCCAGTAAAATATAATATTTTATTTTCTCCCAATCAGGCTTGATC
CCCAGTAAGTCAAAAAATAGCTCGACATACTGTTCTTCCCCGATATCCTCCCTGATCGACCGGACGCAGA
AGGCAATGTCATACCACTTGTCCGCCCTGCCGCTTCTCCCAAGATCAATAAAGCCACTTACTTTGCCATC
TTTCACAAAGATGTTGCTGTCTCCCAGGTCGCCGTGGGAAAAGACAAGTTCCTCTTCGGGCTTTTCCGTC
TTTAAAAAATCATACAGCTCGCGCGGATCTTTAAATGGAGTGTCTTCTTCCCAGTTTTCGCAATCCACAT
CGGCCAGATCGTTATTCAGTAAGTAATCCAATTCGGCTAAGCGGCTGTCTAAGCTATTCGTATAGGGACA
ATCCGATATGTCGATGGAGTGAAAGAGCCTGATGCACTCCGCATACAGCTCGATAATCTTTTCAGGGCTT
TGTTCATCTTCATACTCTTCCGAGCAAAGGACGCCATCGGCCTCACTCATGAGCAGATTGCTCCAGCCAT
CATGCCGTTCAAAGTGCAGGACCTTTGGAACAGGCAGCTTTCCTTCCAGCCATAGCATCATGTCCTTTTC
CCGTTCCACATCATAGGTGGTCCCTTTATACCGGCTGTCCGTCATTTTTAAATATAGGTTTTCATTTTCT
CCCACCAGCTTATATACCTTAGCAGGAGACATTCCTTCCGTATCTTTTACGCAGCGGTATTTTTCGATCA
GTTTTTTCAATTCCGGTGATATTCTCATTTTAGCCATTTATTATTTCCTTCCTCTTTTCTACAGTATTTA
AAGATACCCCAAGAAGCTAATTATAACAAGACGAACTCCAATTCACTGTTCCTTGCATTCTAAAACCTTA
AATACCAGAAAACAGCTTTTTCAAAGTTGTTTTCAAAGTTGGCGTATAACATAGTATCGACGGAGCCGAT
TTTGAAACCACAATTATGGGTGATGCTGCCAACTTACTGATTTAGTGTATGATGGTGTTTTTGAGGTGCT
CCAGTGGCTTCTGTTTCTATCAGCTGTCCCTCCTGTTCAGCTACTGACGGGGTGGTGCGTAACGGCAAAA
GCACCGCCGGACATCAGCGCTATCTCTGCTCTCACTGCCGTAAAACATGGCAACTGCAGTTCACTTACAC
CGCTTCTCAACCCGGTACGCACCAGAAAATCATTGATATGGCCATGAATGGCGTTGGATGCCGGGCAACA
GCCCGCATTATGGGCGTTGGCCTCAACACGATTTTACGTCACTTAAAAAACTCAGGCCGCAGTCGGTAAC
CTCGCGCATACAGCCGGGCAGTGACGTCATCGTCTGCGCGGAAATGGACGAACAGTGGGGCTATGTCGGG
GCTAAATCGCGCCAGCGCTGGCTGTTTTACGCGTATGACAGTCTCCGGAAGACGGTTGTTGCGCACGTAT
TCGGTGAACGCACTATGGCGACGCTGGGGCGTCTTATGAGCCTGCTGTCACCCTTTGACGTGGTGATATG
GATGACGGATGGCTGGCCGCTGTATGAATCCCGCCTGAAGGGAAAGCTGCACGTAATCAGCAAGCGATAT
ACGCAGCGAATTGAGCGGCATAACCTGAATCTGAGGCAGCACCTGGCACGGCTGGGACGGAAGTCGCTGT
CGTTCTCAAAATCGGTGGAGCTGCATGACAAAGTCATCGGGCATTATCTGAACATAAAACACTATCAATA
AGTTGGAGTCATTACCCAATTATGATAGAATTTACAAGCTATAAGGTTATTGTCCTGGGTTTCAAGCATT
AGTCCATGCAAGTTTTTATGCTTTGCCCATTCTATAGATATATTGATAAGCGCGCTGCCTATGCCTTGCC
CCCTGAAATCCTTACATACGGCGATATCTTCTATATAAAAGATATATTATCTTATCAGTATTGTCAATAT
ATTCAAGGCAATCTGCCTCCTCATCCTCTTCATCCTCTTCGTCTTGGTAGCTTTTTAAATATGGCGCTTC
ATAGAGTAATTCTGTAAAGGTCCAATTCTCGTTTTCATACCTCGGTATAATCTTACCTATCACCTCAAAT
GGTTCGCTGGGTTTATCGCACCCCCGAACACGAGCACGGCACCCGCGACCACTATGCCAAGAATGCCCAA
GGTAAAAATTGCCGGCCCCGCCATGAAGTCCGTGAATGCCCCGACGGCCGAAGTGAAGGGCAGGCCGCCA
CCCAGGCCGCCGCCCTCACTGCCCGGCACCTGGTCGCTGAATGTCGATGCCAGCACCTGCGGCACGTCAA
TGCTTCCGGGCGTCGCGCTCGGGCTGATCGCCCATCCCGTTACTGCCCCGATCCCGGCAATGGCAAGGAC
TGCCAGCGCTGCCATTTTTGGGGTGAGGCCGTTCGCGGCCGAGGGGCGCAGCCCCTGGGGGGATGGGAGG
CCCGCGTTAGCGGGCCGGGAGGGTTCGAGAAGGGGGGGCACCCCCCTTCGGCGTGCGCGGTCACGCGCAC
AGGGCGCAGCCCTGGTTAAAAACAAGGTTTATAAATATTGGTTTAAAAGCAGGTTAAAAGACAGGTTAGC
GGTGGCCGAAAAACGGGCGGAAACCCTTGCAAATGCTGGATTTTCTGCCTGTGGACAGCCCCTCAAATGT
CAATAGGTGCGCCCCTCATCTGTCAGCACTCTGCCCCTCAAGTGTCAAGGATCGCGCCCCTCATCTGTCA
GTAGTCGCGCCCCTCAAGTGTCAATACCGCAGGGCACTTATCCCCAGGCTTGTCCACATCATCTGTGGGA
AACTCGCGTAAAATCAGGCGTTTTCGCCGATTTGCGAGGCTGGCCAGCTCCACGTCGCCGGCCGAAATCG
AGCCTGCCCCTCATCTGTCAACGCCGCGCCGGGTGAGTCGGCCCCTCAAGTGTCAACGTCCGCCCCTCAT
CTGTCAGTGAGGGCCAAGTTTTCCGCGAGGTATCCACAACGCCGGCGGCCGCGGTGTCTCGCACACGGCT
TCGACGGCGTTTCTGGCGCGTTTGCAGGGCCATAGACGGCCGCCAGCCCAGCGGCGAGGGCAACCAGCCC
GGTGAGCGTCGGAAAGGCGC
